>Addgene plasmid #232271 | pcDNA3.1 HA-FBXO22 | addgene full sequence | sequence record 462190 | Addgene NGS Result
GACGGATCGGGAGATCTCCCGATCCCCTATGGTGCACTCTCAGTACAATCTGCTCTGATGCCGCATAGTT
AAGCCAGTATCTGCTCCCTGCTTGTGTGTTGGAGGTCGCTGAGTAGTGCGCGAGCAAAATTTAAGCTACA
ACAAGGCAAGGCTTGACCGACAATTGCATGAAGAATCTGCTTAGGGTTAGGCGTTTTGCGCTGCTTCGCG
ATGTACGGGCCAGATATACGCGTTGACATTGATTATTGACTAGTTATTAATAGTAATCAATTACGGGGTC
ATTAGTTCATAGCCCATATATGGAGTTCCGCGTTACATAACTTACGGTAAATGGCCCGCCTGGCTGACCG
CCCAACGACCCCCGCCCATTGACGTCAATAATGACGTATGTTCCCATAGTAACGCCAATAGGGACTTTCC
ATTGACGTCAATGGGTGGAGTATTTACGGTAAACTGCCCACTTGGCAGTACATCAAGTGTATCATATGCC
AAGTACGCCCCCTATTGACGTCAATGACGGTAAATGGCCCGCCTGGCATTATGCCCAGTACATGACCTTA
TGGGACTTTCCTACTTGGCAGTACATCTACGTATTAGTCATCGCTATTACCATGGTGATGCGGTTTTGGC
AGTACATCAATGGGCGTGGATAGCGGTTTGACTCACGGGGATTTCCAAGTCTCCACCCCATTGACGTCAA
TGGGAGTTTGTTTTGGCACCAAAATCAACGGGACTTTCCAAAATGTCGTAACAACTCCGCCCCATTGACG
CAAATGGGCGGTAGGCGTGTACGGTGGGAGGTCTATATAAGCAGAGCTCTCTGGCTAACTAGAGAACCCA
CTGCTTACTGGCTTATCGAAATTAATACGACTCACTATAGGGAGACCCAAGCTTACCATGGCCTACCCCT
ACGACGTGCCCGACTACGCCTCCCTCGGATCTGAGCCGGTAGGCTGCTGCGGCGAGTGCCGCGGCTCCTC
CGTAGACCCGCGGAGCACCTTCGTGTTGAGTAACCTGGCGGAGGTGGTGGAGCGTGTGCTCACCTTCCTG
CCCGCCAAGGCGTTGCTGCGGGTGGCCTGCGTGTGCCGCTTATGGAGGGAGTGTGTGCGCAGAGTATTGC
GGACCCATCGGAGCGTAACCTGGATCTCCGCAGGCCTGGCGGAGGCCGGCCACCTGGAGGGGCATTGCTT
GGTTCGCGTGGTAGCAGAGGAGCTTGAGAATGTTCGCATCTTACCACATACAGTTCTTTACATGGCTGAT
TCAGAAACTTTCATTAGTCTGGAAGAGTGTCGTGGCCATAAGAGAGCAAGGAAAAGAACTAGTATGGAAA
CAGCACTTGCCCTTGAGAAGCTATTCCCCAAACAATGCCAAGTCCTTGGGATTGTGACCCCAGGAATTGT
AGTGACTCCAATGGGATCAGGTAGCAATCGACCTCAGGAAATAGAAATTGGAGAATCTGGTTTTGCTTTA
TTATTCCCTCAAATTGAAGGAATAAAAATACAACCCTTTCATTTTATTAAGGATCCAAAGAATTTAACAT
TAGAAAGACATCAACTCACTGAAGTAGGTCTTTTAGATAACCCTGAACTTCGTGTGGTCCTTGTCTTTGG
TTATAATTGCTGTAAGGTGGGAGCCAGTAATTATCTGCAGCAAGTAGTCAGCACTTTCAGTGATATGAAT
ATCATCTTGGCTGGAGGCCAGGTGGACAACCTGTCATCACTGACTTCTGAAAAGAACCCTCTGGATATTG
ATGCCTCGGGTGTGGTTGGACTGTCATTTAGTGGACACCGAATCCAGAGTGCCACTGTGCTCCTCAACGA
GGACGTCAGTGATGAGAAGACTGCTGAGGCTGCGATGCAGCGCCTCAAAGCGGCCAACATTCCAGAGCAT
AACACCATTGGCTTCATGTTTGCATGCGTTGGCAGGGGCTTTCAGTATTACAGAGCCAAGGGGAATGTTG
AGGCTGATGCATTTAGAAAGTTTTTTCCTAGTGTTCCCTTATTCGGCTTCTTTGGAAATGGAGAAATTGG
ATGTGATCGGATAGTCACTGGGAACTTTATATTGAGGAAATGTAATGAGGTAAAAGATGATGATCTGTTT
CATAGCTATACAACAATAATGGCACTCATACATCTGGGGTCATCTAAATAACTCGAGCATGCATCTAGAG
GGCCCTATTCTATAGTGTCACCTAAATGCTAGAGCTCGCTGATCAGCCTCGACTGTGCCTTCTAGTTGCC
AGCCATCTGTTGTTTGCCCCTCCCCCGTGCCTTCCTTGACCCTGGAAGGTGCCACTCCCACTGTCCTTTC
CTAATAAAATGAGGAAATTGCATCGCATTGTCTGAGTAGGTGTCATTCTATTCTGGGGGGTGGGGTGGGG
CAGGACAGCAAGGGGGAGGATTGGGAAGACAATAGCAGGCATGCTGGGGATGCGGTGGGCTCTATGGCTT
CTGAGGCGGAAAGAACCAGCTGGGGCTCTAGGGGGTATCCCC
[124 nt withheld, positions 2493-2616]
C
[91 nt withheld, positions 2618-2708]
A
[49 nt withheld, positions 2710-2758]
CCTTTGACGTTGGAGTCCACGTTCTTT
[37 nt withheld, positions 2786-2822]
ACCCTATCTCGGTCTATTCTTTTGATTTATAAGGGATTTTGCCGATTTCGGCCTATTGGTTAAAAAATGA
GCTGATTTAACAAAAATTTAACGCGAATTAATTCTGTGGAATGTGTGTCAGTTAGGGTGTGGAAAGTCCC
CAGGCTCCCCAGCAGGCAGAAGTATGCAAAGCATGCATCTCAATTAGTCAGCAACCAGGTGTGGAAAGTC
CCCAGGCTCCCCAGCAGGCAGAAGTATGCAAAGCATGCATCTCAATTAGTCAGCAACCATAGTCCCGCCC
CTAACTCCGCCCATCCCGCCCCTAACTCCGCCCAGTTCCGCCCATTCTCCGCCCCATGGCTGACTAATTT
TTTTTATTTATGCAGAGGCCGAGGCCGCCTCTGCCTCTGAGCTATTCCAGAAGTAGTGAGGAGGCTTTTT
TGGAGGCCTAGGCTTTTGCAAAAAGCTCCCGGGAGCTTGTATATCCATTTTCGGATCTGATCAAGAGACA
GGATGAGGATCGTTTCGCATGATTGAACAAGATGGATTGCACGCAGGTTCTCCGGCCGCTTGGGTGGAGA
GGCTATTCGGCTATGACTGGGCACAACAGACAATCGGCTGCTCTGATGCCGCCGTGTTCCGGCTGTCAGC
GCAGGGGCGCCCGGTTCTTTTTGTCAAGACCGACCTGTCCGGTGCCCTGAATGAACTGCAGGACGAGGCA
GCGCGGCTATCGTGGCTGGCCACGACGGGCGTTCCTTGCGCAGCTGTGCTCGACGTTGTCACTGAAGCGG
GAAGGGACTGGCTGCTATTGGGCGAAGTGCCGGGGCAGGATCTCCTGTCATCTCACCTTGCTCCTGCCGA
GAAAGTATCCATCATGGCTGATGCAATGCGGCGGCTGCATACGCTTGATCCGGCTACCTGCCCATTCGAC
CACCAAGCGAAACATCGCATCGAGCGAGCACGTACTCGGATGGAAGCCGGTCTTGTCGATCAGGATGATC
TGGACGAAGAGCATCAGGGGCTCGCGCCAGCCGAACTGTTCGCCAGGCTCAAGGCGCGCATGCCCGACGG
CGAGGATCTCGTCGTGACCCATGGCGATGCCTGCTTGCCGAATATCATGGTGGAAAATGGCCGCTTTTCT
GGATTCATCGACTGTGGCCGGCTGGGTGTGGCGGACCGCTATCAGGACATAGCGTTGGCTACCCGTGATA
TTGCTGAAGAGCTTGGCGGCGAATGGGCTGACCGCTTCCTCGTGCTTTACGGTATCGCCGCTCCCGATTC
GCAGCGCATCGCCTTCTATCGCCTTCTTGACGAGTTCTTCTGAGCGGGACTCTGGGGTTCGAAATGACCG
ACCAAGCGACGCCCAACCTGCCATCACGAGATTTCGATTCCACCGCCGCCTTCTATGAAAGGTTGGGCTT
CGGAATCGTTTTCCGGGACGCCGGCTGGATGATCCTCCAGCGCGGGGATCTCATGCTGGAGTTCTTCGCC
CACCCCAACTTGTTTATTGCAGCTTATAATGGTTACAAATAAAGCAATAGCATCACAAATTTCACAAATA
AAGCATTTTTTTCACTGCATTCTAGTTGTGGTTTGTCCAAACTCATCAATGTATCTTATCATGTCTGTAT
ACCGTCGACCTCTAGCTAGAGCTTGGCGTAATCATGGTCATAGCTGTTTCCTGTGTGAAATTGTTATCCG
CTCACAATTCCACACAACATACGAGCCGGAAGCATAAAGTGTAAAGCCTGGGGTGCCTAATGAGTGAGCT
AACTCACATTAATTGCGTTGCGCTCACTGCCCGCTTTCCAGTCGGGAAACCTGTCGTGCCAGCTGCATTA
ATGAATCGGCCAACGCGCGGGGAGAGGCGGTTTGCGTATTGGGCGCTCTTCCGCTTCCTCGCTCACTGAC
TCGCTGCGCTCGGTCGTTCGGCTGCGGCGAGCGGTATCAGCTCACTCAAAGGCGGTAATACGGTTATCCA
CAGAATCAGGGGATAACGCAGGAAAGAACATGTGAGCAAAAGGCCAGCAAAAGGCCAGGAACCGTAAAAA
GGCCGCGTTGCTGGCGTTTTTCCATAGGCTCCGCCCCCCTGACGAGCATCACAAAAATCGACGCTCAAGT
CAGAGGTGGCGAAACCCGACAGGACTATAAAGATACCAGGCGTTTCCCCCTGGAAGCTCCCTCGTGCGCT
CTCCTGTTCCGACCCTGCCGCTTACCGGATACCTGTCCGCCTTTCTCCCTTCGGGAAGCGTGGCGCTTTC
TCATAGCTCACGCTGTAGGTATCTCAGTTCGGTGTAGGTCGTTCGCTCCAAGCTGGGCTGTGTGCACGAA
CCCCCCGTTCAGCCCGACCGCTGCGCCTTATCCGGTAACTATCGTCTTGAGTCCAACCCGGTAAGACACG
ACTTATCGCCACTGGCAGCAGCCACTGGTAACAGGATTAGCAGAGCGAGGTATGTAGGCGGTGCTACAGA
GTTCTTGAAGTGGTGGCCTAACTACGGCTACACTAGAAGAACAGTATTTGGTATCTGCGCTCTGCTGAAG
CCAGTTACCTTCGGAAAAAGAGTTGGTAGCTCTTGATCCGGCAAACAAACCACCGCTGGTAGCGGTGGTT
TTTTTGTTTGCAAGCAGCAGATTACGCGCAGAAAAAAAGGATCTCAAGAAGATCCTTTGATCTTTTCTAC
GGGGTCTGACGCTCAGTGGAACGAAAACTCACGTTAAGGGATTTTGGTCATGAGATTATCAAAAAGGATC
TTCACCTAGATCCTTTTAAATTAAAAATGAAGTTTTAAATCAATCTAAAGTATATATGAGTAAACTTGGT
CTGACAGTTACCAATGCTTAATCAGTGAGGCACCTATCTCAGCGATCTGTCTATTTCGTTCATCCATAGT
TGCCTGACTCCCCGTCGTGTAGATAACTACGATACGGGAGGGCTTACCATCTGGCCCCAGTGCTGCAATG
ATACCGCGAGACCCACGCTCACCGGCTCCAGATTTATCAGCAATAAACCAGCCAGCCGGAAGGGCCGAGC
GCAGAAGTGGTCCTGCAACTTTATCCGCCTCCATCCAGTCTATTAATTGTTGCCGGGAAGCTAGAGTAAG
TAGTTCGCCAGTTAATAGTTTGCGCAACGTTGTTGCCATTGCTACAGGCATCGTGGTGTCACGCTCGTCG
TTTGGTATGGCTTCATTCAGCTCCGGTTCCCAACGATCAAGGCGAGTTACATGATCCCCCATGTTGTGCA
AAAAAGCGGTTAGCTCCTTCGGTCCTCCGATCGTTGTCAGAAGTAAGTTGGCCGCAGTGTTATCACTCAT
GGTTATGGCAGCACTGCATAATTCTCTTACTGTCATGCCATCCGTAAGATGCTTTTCTGTGACTGGTGAG
TACTCAACCAAGTCATTCTGAGAATAGTGTATGCGGCGACCGAGTTGCTCTTGCCCGGCGTCAATACGGG
ATAATACCGCGCCACATAGCAGAACTTTAAAAGTGCTCATCATTGGAAAACGTTCTTCGGGGCGAAAACT
CTCAAGGATCTTACCGCTGTTGAGATCCAGTTCGATGTAACCCACTCGTGCACCCAACTGATCTTCAGCA
TCTTTTACTTTCACCAGCGTTTCTGGGTGAGCAAAAACAGGAAGGCAAAATGCCGCAAAAAAGGGAATAA
GGGCGACACGGAAATGTTGAATACTCATACTCTTCCTTTTTCAATATTATTGAAGCATTTATCAGGGTTA
TTGTCTCATGAGCGGATACATATTTGAATGTATTTAGAAAAATAAACAAATAGGGGTTCCGCGCACATTT
CCCCGAAAAGTGCCACCTGACGTC
Features (pLannotate 1.2.2; 21 found; start..end, strand, type, name):
     28..80      -  misc_feature   bom (fragment): basis of mobility region from pBR322
    235..614     +  enhancer       CMV enhancer: human cytomegalovirus immediate early enhancer
    615..818     +  promoter       CMV promoter: human cytomegalovirus (CMV) immediate early promoter
    814..847     +  LTR            5' LTR (truncated) (fragment): truncated 5' long terminal repeat (LTR) from HIV-1
    863..881     +  promoter       T7 promoter: promoter for bacteriophage T7 RNA polymerase
    943..2148    +  CDS            FBXO22: FBX22_HUMAN - Also known as FBX22. Experimental evidence at protein level: Swiss-Prot protein existence level 1. Substrate-recognition component of the SCF (SKP1-CUL1-F-box protein)-type E3 ubiquitin ligase complex. Promotes the proteasome- dependent degradation of key sarcomeric proteins, such as alpha-actinin (ACTN2) and filamin-C (FLNC), essential for maintenance of normal contractile function. From Homo sapiens (Human).
   2179..2197    -  promoter       SP6 promoter: promoter for bacteriophage SP6 RNA polymerase
   2223..2447    +  polyA_signal   bGH poly(A) signal: bovine growth hormone polyadenylation signal
   2451..2472    +  promoter       SV40 promoter (fragment): SV40 enhancer and early promoter
   2493..2921    +  rep_origin     f1 ori (sequence partly withheld): f1 bacteriophage origin of replication; arrow indicates direction of (+) strand synthesis
   2935..3264    +  promoter       SV40 promoter: SV40 enhancer and early promoter
   3331..4122    +  CDS            neo: KKA2_KLEPN - Also known as kan, nptII. Experimental evidence at protein level: Swiss-Prot protein existence level 1. Resistance to kanamycin, neomycin, paromomycin, ribostamycin, butirosin and gentamicin B. From Klebsiella pneumoniae.
   4146..4304    +  CDS            ble (fragment): BLE_KLEPN - Experimental evidence at protein level: Swiss-Prot protein existence level 1. Binding protein with a strong affinity to the bleomycin family of antibiotics. Binds to CL990; an antimitotic-antibiotic compound. From Klebsiella pneumoniae.
   4299..4420    +  polyA_signal   SV40 poly(A) signal: SV40 polyadenylation signal
   4493..4509    -  protein_bind   lac operator: The lac repressor binds to the lac operator to inhibit transcription in E. coli. This inhibition can be relieved by adding lactose or isopropyl-β-D-thiogalactopyranoside (IPTG). lac repressor encoded by lacI
   4517..4547    -  promoter       lac promoter: promoter for the E. coli lac operon
   4562..4583    -  protein_bind   CAP binding site: CAP binding activates transcription in the presence of cAMP. E. coli catabolite activator protein
   4596..4688    -  CDS            lacI (fragment): lac repressor; lacI; The lac repressor binds to the lac operator to inhibit transcription in E. coli. This inhibition can be relieved by adding lactose or isopropyl-β-D-thiogalactopyranoside (IPTG).
   4871..5459    -  rep_origin     ori: high-copy-number ColE1/pMB1/pBR322/pUC origin of replication
   5630..6490    -  CDS            AmpR: β-lactamase; bla; confers resistance to ampicillin, carbenicillin, and related antibiotics
   6491..6595    -  promoter       AmpR promoter: bla
