[The description below was written by a language model from this plasmid's Addgene catalogue record and pLannotate feature annotations shown in this document.]
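Description:
pcDNA3.1 HA-FBXO22 is a mammalian expression plasmid built on the pcDNA3.1 backbone and carrying human FBXO22 with an N-terminal HA epitope tag. It is propagated in E. coli as a high-copy plasmid through its ColE1/pUC-type origin and is selected with ampicillin via the β-lactamase gene and its native promoter. An f1 origin is also present, as is usual for this backbone. For selection in mammalian cells, an SV40 enhancer/early promoter drives the neomycin phosphotransferase gene, followed by an SV40 polyadenylation signal, so transfected cells can be selected with G418.

The expression cassette consists of the CMV immediate-early enhancer and promoter, the FBXO22 coding sequence and the bovine growth hormone polyadenylation signal. T7 and SP6 phage promoters flank the insert and can serve for in vitro transcription or as sequencing primer sites. The HA tag is listed in the catalogue entry but is not annotated separately in the feature table; the short unannotated stretch upstream of the FBXO22 CDS is a plausible location for it. The catalogue gives an approximate total size of 7.8 kb, whereas the sequenced record is about 6.6 kb, so the listed sizes should be treated as rough estimates. Several small annotated fragments (HIV-1 LTR, ble, lacI, bom) look like partial matches to backbone sequence, not functional elements.

FBXO22 is the substrate-recognition subunit of an SCF (SKP1-CUL1-F-box) E3 ubiquitin ligase. The associated study concerns recognition of BACH1 degrons by two F-box proteins under oxidative stress. The construct therefore suits transient or stable expression of HA-tagged FBXO22 for detection, immunoprecipitation, and substrate-binding or degradation assays.
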