Addgene plasmid #232271: pcDNA3.1 HA-FBXO22
Depositing lab: Michele Pagano. Publication: Recognition of BACH1 quaternary structure degrons by two F-box proteins under oxidative stress. Cao S, Garcia SF, Shi H, James EI, Kito Y, Shi H, Mao H, Kaisari S, Rona G, Deng S, Goldberg HV, Ponce J, Ueberheide B, Lignitto L, Guttman M, Pagano M, Zheng N. Cell. 2024 Oct 30:S0092-8674(24)01188-7. doi: 10.1016/j.cell.2024.10.012. PubMed 39504958.
Backbone
  Vector backbone: pcDNA3.1
  Backbone size w/o insert (bp): 6500
  Total vector size (bp): 7800
  Vector type: Mammalian Expression
  Selectable markers: Neomycin (select with G418)
Growth in bacteria
  Bacterial resistance: Ampicillin, 100 μg/mL
  Growth temperature: 37°C
  Growth strain: NEB Stable
  Copy number: High Copy
Gene/Insert
  Gene/Insert name: FBXO22
  Species: H. sapiens (human)
  Insert size (bp): 1300
  Entrez Gene: FBXO22 (a.k.a. FBX22, FISTC1, TYMAS)
  Promoter: CMV
  Tag / fusion protein: HA (N terminal on insert)
  Cloning method: Restriction Enzyme; 5′ cloning site Unknown (unknown if destroyed); 3′ cloning site Unknown (unknown if destroyed)
  Sequencing primers: 5′ CMV-F
Terms and licenses: Academic/Nonprofit Terms; Industry Terms: Not Available to Industry
How to cite: pcDNA3.1 HA-FBXO22 was a gift from Michele Pagano (Addgene plasmid # 232271 ; http://n2t.net/addgene:232271 ; RRID:Addgene_232271)
